>Addgene plasmid #140570 | pCS2-mKate-MKLP1 | addgene full sequence | sequence record 313783 | Addgene NGS Result
GCCAATTCAATATGGCGTATATGGACTCATGCCAATTCAATATGGTGGATCTGGACCTGTGCCAATTCAA
TATGGCGTATATGGACTCGTGCCAATTCAATATGGTGGATCTGGACCCCAGCCAATTCAATATGGCGGAC
TTGGCACCATGCCAATTCAATATGGCGGACCTGGCACTGTGCCAACTGGGGAGGGGTCTACTTGGCACGG
TGCCAAGTTTGAGGAGGGGTCTTGGCCCTGTGCCAAGTCCGCCATATTGAATTGGCATGGTGCCAATAAT
GGCGGCCATATTGGCTATATGCCAGGATCAATATATAGGCAATATCCAATATGGCCCTATGCCAATATGG
CTATTGGCCAGGTTCAATACTATGTATTGGCCCTATGCCATATAGTATTCCATATATGGGTTTTCCTATT
GACGTAGATAGCCCCTCCCAATGGGCGGTCCCATATACCATATATGGGGCTTCCTAATACCGCCCATAGC
CACTCCCCCATTGACGTCAATGGTCTCTATATATGGTCTTTCCTATTGACGTCATATGGGCGGTCCTATT
GACGTATATGGCGCCTCCCCCATTGACGTCAATTACGGTAAATGGCCCGCCTGGCTCAATGCCCATTGAC
GTCAATAGGACCACCCACCATTGACGTCAATGGGATGGCTCATTGCCCATTCATATCCGTTCTCACGCCC
CCTATTGACGTCAATGACGGTAAATGGCCCACTTGGCAGTACATCAATATCTATTAATAGTAACTTGGCA
AGTACATTACTATTGGAAGTACGCCAGGGTACATTGGCAGTACTCCCATTGACGTCAATGGCGGTAAATG
GCCCGCGATGGCTGCCAAGTACATCCCCATTGACGTCAATGGGGAGGGGCAATGACGCAAATGGGCGTTC
CATTGACGTAAATGGGCGGTAGGCGTGCCTAATGGGAGGTCTATATAAGCAATGCTCGTTTAGGGAACCG
CCATTCTGCCTGGGGACGTCGGAGCAAGCTTGATTTAGGTGACACTATAGAATACAAGCTACTTGTTCTT
TTTGCAGCCGGTCGCCACCGGTCGCCATCGCCACCATGGTGAGCGAGCTGATTAAGGAGAACATGCACAT
GAAGCTGTACATGGAGGGCACCGTGAACAACCACCACTTCAAGTGCACATCCGAGGGCGAAGGCAAGCCC
TACGAGGGCACCCAGACCATGAGAATCAAGGCGGTCGAGGGCGGCCCTCTCCCCTTCGCCTTCGACATCC
TGGCTACCAGCTTCATGTACGGCAGCAAAACCTTCATCAACCACACCCAGGGCATCCCCGACTTCTTTAA
GCAGTCCTTCCCCGAGGGCTTCACATGGGAGAGAGTCACCACATACGAAGACGGGGGCGTGCTGACCGCT
ACCCAGGACACCAGCCTCCAGGACGGCTGCCTCATCTACAACGTCAAGATCAGAGGGGTGAACTTCCCAT
CCAACGGCCCTGTGATGCAGAAGAAAACACTCGGCTGGGAGGCCTCCACCGAGACCCTGTACCCCGCTGA
CGGCGGCCTGGAAGGCAGAGCCGACATGGCCCTGAAGCTCGTGGGCGGGGGCCACCTGATCTGCAACTTG
AAGACCACATACAGATCCAAGAAACCCGCTAAGAACCTCAAGATGCCCGGCGTCTACTATGTGGACAGAA
GACTGGAAAGAATCAAGGAGGCCGACAAAGAGACCTACGTCGAGCAGCACGAGGTGGCTGTGGCCAGATA
CTGCGACCTCCCTAGCAAACTGGGGCACAGAGAGCTCAAGCTTCGAATTCTGCAGTCGACAATGAAGTCA
GCGAGAGCTAGGACACCCCGGAAACCTACCTTGAAAAAAGGGTCCCAAACGAACCTTAAAGACCCAGTTG
GGGTATACTGTAGGGTGCGCCCACTGGGCTTTCCTGATCAAGAGTGTTGCATAGAAGTGATCAATAATAC
AACTGTTCAGCTTCATACTCCTGAGGGCTACAGACTCAACCGAAATGGAGACTATAAGGAGACTCAGTAT
TCATTTAAACAAGTATTTGGCACTCACACCACCCAGAAGGAACTCTTTGATGTTGTGGCTAATCCCTTGG
TCAATGACCTCATTCATGGCAAAAATGGTCTTCTTTTTACATATGGTGTGACGGGAAGTGGAAAAACTCA
CACAATGACTGGTTCTCCAGAGGAAGGAGGGCTGCTTCCTCGTTGTTTGGACATGATCTTTAACAGTATA
GGGTCATTTCAAGCTAAACGATATGTTTTCAAATCTAATGATAGGAATAGTATGGATATACAGTGTGAGG
TTGATGCCTTATTAGAACGTCAGAAAAGAGAAGCTATGCCCAATCCAAAGACTTCTTCTAGCAAACGACA
AGTAGATCCAGAGTTTGCAGATATGATAACTGTACAAGAATTCTGCAAAGCAGAAGAGGTTGATGAAGAT
AGTGTCTATGGTGTATTTGTCTCTTATATTGAAATATATAATAATTACATATATGATCTATTGGAAGAGG
TGCCGTTTGATCCCATAAAACCCAAACCTCCACAATCTAAATTGCTTCGTGAAGATAAGAACCATAACAT
GTATGTTGCAGGATGTACAGAAGTTGAAGTGAAATCTACTGAGGAGGCTTTTGAAGTTTTCTGGAGAGGC
CAGAAAAAGAGACGTATTGCTAATACCCATTTGAATCGTGAGTCCAGCCGTTCCCATAGCGTGTTCAACA
TTAAATTAGTTCAGGCTCCCTTGGATGCAGATGGAGACAATGTCTTACAGGAAAAAGAACAAATCACTAT
AAGTCAGTTGTCCTTGGTAGATCTTGCTGGAAGTGAAAGAACTAACCGGACCAGAGCAGAAGGGAACAGA
TTACGTGAAGCTGGTAATATTAATCAGTCACTAATGACGCTAAGAACATGTATGGATGTCCTAAGAGAGG
ACCAAATGTATGGAACTAACAAGATGGTTCCATATCGAGATTCAAAGTTAACCCATCTGTTCAAGAACTA
CTTTGATGGGGAAGGAAAAGTGCGGATGATCGTGTGTGTGAACCCCAAGGCTGAAGATTATGAAGAAAAC
TTGCAAGTCATGAGATTTGCGGAAGTGACTCAAGAAGTTGAAGTAGCAAGACCTGTAGACAAGGCAATAT
GTGGTTTAACGCCTGGGAGGAGATACAGAAACCAGCCTCGAGGTCCAGTTGGAAATGAACCATTGGTTAC
TGACGTGGTTTTGCAGAGTTTTCCACCTTTGCCGTCATGCGAAATTTTGGATATCAACGATGAGCAGACA
CTTCCAAGGCTGATTGAAGCCTTAGAGAAACGACATAACTTACGACAAATGATGATTGATGAGTTTAACA
AACAATCTAATGCTTTTAAAGCTTTGTTACAAGAATTTGACAATGCTGTTTTAAGTAAAGAAAACCACAT
GCAAGGGAAACTAAATGAAAAGGAGAAGATGATCTCAGGACAGGAATTGGAAATAGAACGACTGGAAAAG
AAAAACAAAACTTTAGAATATAAGATTGAGATTTTAGAGAAAACAACTACTATCTATGAGGAAGATAAAC
GCAATTTGCAACAGGAACTTGAAACTCAGAACCAGAAACTTCAGCGACAGTTTTCTGACAAACGCAGATT
AGAAGCCAGGTTGCAAGGCATGGTGACAGAAACGACAATGAAGTGGGAGAAAGAATGTGAGCGTAGAGTG
GCAGCCAAACAGCTGGAGATGCAGGATAAACTCTGGGTTAAAGATGAAAAGCTGAAACAACTGAAGGCTA
TTGTTACTGAACCTAAAACTGAGAAGCCAGAGAGACCCTCTCGGGAGCGAGATCGAGAAAAAGTTACTCA
AAGATCTGTTTCTCCATCACCTGTGCCTCTTTCTAGTAACTATATTGCTCAGATTTCCAACGGCCAGCAA
CTCATGAGCCAGCCACAGCTACATAGGCGCTCTAACTCTTGCAGCAGCATTTCTGTAGCTTCCTGTATTT
CGGAATGGGAGCTGAAAATTCCTACGTACAACACACCTCTCAAAGTCACATCTATTGCAAGGCGTAGGCA
GCAGGAGCCAGGACAAAGCAAAACTTGTATCGTGTCAGACAGAAGGCGAGGGATGTACTGGACTGAAGGC
AGGGAGGTGGTTCCTACATTCAGAAATGAGATAGAAATAGAAGAGGATCATTGCGGCAGGTTACTCTTTC
AACCTGATCAGAACGCACCACCAATTCGTCTCCGACACAGACGATCACGCTCTGCAGGAGACAGATGGGT
AGATCATAAGCCCGCCTCTAACATGCAAACTGAAACAGTCATGCAGCCACATGTCCCTCATGCCATCACA
GTATCTGTTGCAAATGAAAAGGCACTAGCTAAGTGTGAGAAGTACATGCTGACCCACCAGGAACTAGCCT
CCGATGGGGAGATTGAAACTAAACTAATTAAGGGTGATATTTATAAAACAAGGGGTGGTGGACAATCTGT
TCAGTTTACTGATATTGAGACTTTAAAGCAAGAATCACCAAATGGTAGTCGAAAACGAAGATCTTCCACA
GTAGCACCTGCCCAACCAGATGGTGCAGAGTCTGAATGGACCGATGTAGAAACAAGGTGTTCTGTGGCTG
TGGAGATGAGAGCAGGATCCCAGCTGGGACCTGGATATCAGCATCACGCACAACCCAAGCGCAAAAAGCC
AGTCGACGGTACCGCGGCTGCAGTCTAGAACTATAGTGAGTCGTATTACGTAGATCCAGACATGATAAGA
TACATTGATGAGTTTGGACAAACCACAACTAGAATGCAGTGAAAAAAATGCTTTATTTGTGAAATTTGTG
ATGCTATTGCTTTATTTGTAACCATTATAAGCTGCAATAAACAAGTTAACAACAACAATTGCATTCATTT
TATGTTTCAGGTTCAGGGGGAGGTGTGGGAGGTTTTTTAATTCGCGGCCGCGGCGCCAATGCATTGGGCC
CGGTACCCAGCTTTTGTTCCCTTTAGTGAGGGTTAATTGCGCGCTTGGCGTAATCATGGTCATAGCTGTT
TCCTGTGTGAAATTGTTATCCGCTCACAATTCCACACAACATACGAGCCGGGAGCATAAAGTGTAAAGCC
TGGGGTGCCTAATGAGTGAGCTAACTCACATTAATTGCGTTGCGCTCACTGCCCGCTTTCCAGTCGGGAA
ACCTGTCGTGCCAGCTGCATTAATGAATCGGCCAACGCGCGGGGAGAGGCGGTTTGCGTATTGGGCGCTC
TTCCGCTTCCTCGCTCACTGACTCGCTGCGCTCGGTCGTTCGGCTGCGGCGAGCGGTATCAGCTCACTCA
AAGGCGGTAATACGGTTATCCACAGAATCAGGGGATAACGCAGGAAAGAACATGTGAGCAAAAGGCCAGC
AAAAGGCCAGGAACCGTAAAAAGGCCGCGTTGCTGGCGTTTTTCCATAGGCTCCGCCCCCCTGACGAGCA
TCACAAAAATCGACGCTCAAGTCAGAGGTGGCGAAACCCGACAGGACTATAAAGATACCAGGCGTTTCCC
CCTGGAAGCTCCCTCGTGCGCTCTCCTGTTCCGACCCTGCCGCTTACCGGATACCTGTCCGCCTTTCTCC
CTTCGGGAAGCGTGGCGCTTTCTCATAGCTCACGCTGTAGGTATCTCAGTTCGGTGTAGGTCGTTCGCTC
CAAGCTGGGCTGTGTGCACGAACCCCCCGTTCAGCCCGACCGCTGCGCCTTATCCGGTAACTATCGTCTT
GAGTCCAACCCGGTAAGACACGACTTATCGCCACTGGCAGCAGCCACTGGTAACAGGATTAGCAGAGCGA
GGTATGTAGGCGGTGCTACAGAGTTCTTGAAGTGGTGGCCTAACTACGGCTACACTAGAAGAACAGTATT
TGGTATCTGCGCTCTGCTGAAGCCAGTTACCTTCGGAAAAAGAGTTGGTAGCTCTTGATCCGGCAAACAA
ACCACCGCTGGTAGCGGTGGTTTTTTTGTTTGCAAGCAGCAGATTACGCGCAGAAAAAAAGGATCTCAAG
AAGATCCTTTGATCTTTTCTACGGGGTCTGACGCTCAGTGGAACGAAAACTCACGTTAAGGGATTTTGGT
CATGAGATTATCAAAAAGGATCTTCACCTAGATCCTTTTAAATTAAAAATGAAGTTTTAAATCAATCTAA
AGTATATATGAGTAAACTTGGTCTGACAGTTACCAATGCTTAATCAGTGAGGCACCTATCTCAGCGATCT
GTCTATTTCGTTCATCCATAGTTGCCTGACTCCCCGTCGTGTAGATAACTACGATACGGGAGGGCTTACC
ATCTGGCCCCAGTGCTGCAATGATACCGCGAGACCCACGCTCACCGGCTCCAGATTTATCAGCAATAAAC
CAGCCAGCCGGAAGGGCCGAGCGCAGAAGTGGTCCTGCAACTTTATCCGCCTCCATCCAGTCTATTAATT
GTTGCCGGGAAGCTAGAGTAAGTAGTTCGCCAGTTAATAGTTTGCGCAACGTTGTTGCCATTGCTACAGG
CATCGTGGTGTCACGCTCGTCGTTTGGTATGGCTTCATTCAGCTCCGGTTCCCAACGATCAAGGCGAGTT
ACATGATCCCCCATGTTGTGCAAAAAAGCGGTTAGCTCCTTCGGTCCTCCGATCGTTGTCAGAAGTAAGT
TGGCCGCAGTGTTATCACTCATGGTTATGGCAGCACTGCATAATTCTCTTACTGTCATGCCATCCGTAAG
ATGCTTTTCTGTGACTGGTGAGTACTCAACCAAGTCATTCTGAGAATAGTGTATGCGGCGACCGAGTTGC
TCTTGCCCGGCGTCAATACGGGATAATACCGCGCCACATAGCAGAACTTTAAAAGTGCTCATCATTGGAA
AACGTTCTTCGGGGCGAAAACTCTCAAGGATCTTACCGCTGTTGAGATCCAGTTCGATGTAACCCACTCG
TGCACCCAACTGATCTTCAGCATCTTTTACTTTCACCAGCGTTTCTGGGTGAGCAAAAACAGGAAGGCAA
AATGCCGCAAAAAAGGGAATAAGGGCGACACGGAAATGTTGAATACTCATACTCTTCCTTTTTCAATATT
ATTGAAGCATTTATCAGGGTTATTGTCTCATGAGCGGATACATATTTGAATGTATTTAGAAAAATAAACA
AATAGGGGTTCCGCGCACATTTCCCCGAAAAGTGCCACCTAAATTGTAAGCGTTAATATTTTGTTAAAAT
TCGCGTTAAATTTTTGTTAAATCAGCTCATTTTTTAACCAATAGGCCGAAATCGGCAAAATCCCTTATAA
ATCAAAAGAATAGACCGAGATAGGGT
[37 nt withheld, positions 7307-7343]
AAAGAACGTGGACTCCAACGTCAAAGG
[49 nt withheld, positions 7371-7419]
T
[91 nt withheld, positions 7421-7511]
G
[124 nt withheld, positions 7513-7636]
CCCATTCGCCATTCAGGCTGCGCAACTGTTGGGAAGGGCGATCGGTGCGGGCCTCTTCGCTATTACGCCA
GTCGACC
Features (pLannotate 1.2.2; 18 found; start..end, strand, type, name):
      1..978     +  promoter       CMV IE94 promoter: enhancer/promoter region of simian cytomegalovirus major immediate early transcription unit IE94
   1013..1031    +  promoter       SP6 promoter: promoter for bacteriophage SP6 RNA polymerase
   1086..1781    +  CDS            mKate2: mKate2 is a basic (constitutively fluorescent) red fluorescent protein published in 2009, derived from Entacmaea quadricolor. It is reported to be a rapidly-maturing monomer with moderate acid sensitivity.
   1782..1810    +  misc_feature   MCS (fragment): multiple cloning site
   1812..4691    +  CDS            KIF23: KIF23_HUMAN - Also known as KNSL5, MKLP1. Experimental evidence at protein level: Swiss-Prot protein existence level 1. Component of the centralspindlin complex that serves as a microtubule-dependent and Rho-mediated signaling required for the myosin contractile ring formation during the cell cycle cytokinesis. Essential for cytokinesis in Rho-mediated signaling. Required for the localization of ECT2 to the central spindle. Plus-end-directed motor enzyme that moves antiparallel microtubules in vitro. From Homo sapiens (Human).
   4690..4707    +  misc_feature   MCS (fragment): multiple cloning site
   4721..4738    -  promoter       T7 promoter (fragment): promoter for bacteriophage T7 RNA polymerase
   4743..4877    -  polyA_signal   SV40 poly(A) signal: SV40 polyadenylation signal
   4990..5008    -  promoter       T3 promoter: promoter for bacteriophage T3 RNA polymerase
   5053..5069    -  protein_bind   lac operator: The lac repressor binds to the lac operator to inhibit transcription in E. coli. This inhibition can be relieved by adding lactose or isopropyl-β-D-thiogalactopyranoside (IPTG). lac repressor encoded by lacI
   5077..5107    -  promoter       lac promoter: promoter for the E. coli lac operon
   5122..5143    -  protein_bind   CAP binding site: CAP binding activates transcription in the presence of cAMP. E. coli catabolite activator protein
   5156..5248    -  CDS            lacI (fragment): lac repressor; lacI; The lac repressor binds to the lac operator to inhibit transcription in E. coli. This inhibition can be relieved by adding lactose or isopropyl-β-D-thiogalactopyranoside (IPTG).
   5431..6019    -  rep_origin     ori: high-copy-number ColE1/pMB1/pBR322/pUC origin of replication
   6190..7050    -  CDS            AmpR: β-lactamase; bla; confers resistance to ampicillin, carbenicillin, and related antibiotics
   7051..7155    -  promoter       AmpR promoter: bla
   7208..7636    -  rep_origin     f1 ori (sequence partly withheld): f1 bacteriophage origin of replication; arrow indicates direction of (+) strand synthesis
   7641..7707    -  CDS            lacZα (fragment): LacZα fragment of β-galactosidase; lacZ fragment
