[The description below was written by a language model from this plasmid's Addgene catalogue record and pLannotate feature annotations shown in this document.]
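Description:
pCS2-mKate-MKLP1 is a 7.7 kb expression plasmid built on the pCS2 backbone and catalogued as a mammalian expression vector. It is maintained in E. coli through a high-copy ColE1/pUC-type origin and selected with ampicillin via the β-lactamase gene. An f1 phage origin is also present, along with leftover lac promoter/operator, lacI and lacZα fragments that are backbone remnants with no role in expression of the insert.

The payload is a single fusion open reading frame driven by the simian cytomegalovirus IE94 enhancer/promoter, a strong constitutive element active in vertebrate cells. The red fluorescent protein is annotated as mKate2, a rapidly maturing monomer. It sits at the N terminus and is joined through a short stretch of polylinker sequence to human KIF23 (MKLP1, mitotic kinesin-like protein 1). The recorded insert size of about 3.6 kb corresponds to the tag plus the kinesin coding region, which was assembled by Gibson cloning. An SV40 polyadenylation signal lies downstream of the fusion; the feature table annotates it on the opposite strand, although its position is that of the transcript terminator. An SP6 promoter lies between the CMV IE94 promoter and the coding sequence. In pCS2-type vectors this allows in vitro synthesis of sense mRNA, for example for embryo injection. T7 (partial) and T3 promoters flank the 3′ side in the reverse orientation.

KIF23 is a plus-end-directed motor and a component of the centralspindlin complex, needed for central spindle organisation and Rho-dependent contractile ring formation. The tagged protein therefore serves as a live-imaging marker for the spindle midzone and cytokinetic bridge. This fits the associated study of cytokinetic bridges in lumen formation in vivo.
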