Addgene plasmid #140570: pCS2-mKate-MKLP1
Purpose: Expresses mKate tagged MKLP1
Depositing lab: Heidi Hehnly. Depositing organization: Syracuse University. Publication: Cytokinetic bridge triggers de novo lumen formation in vivo. Rathbun LI, Colicino EG, Manikas J, O'Connell J, Krishnan N, Reilly NS, Coyne S, Erdemci-Tandogan G, Garrastegui A, Freshour J, Santra P, Manning ML, Amack JD, Hehnly H. Nat Commun. 2020 Mar 9;11(1):1269. doi: 10.1038/s41467-020-15002-8. PubMed 32152267.
Backbone
  Vector backbone: pCS2
  Backbone size w/o insert (bp): 4091
  Total vector size (bp): 7713
  Vector type: Mammalian Expression
Growth in bacteria
  Bacterial resistance: Ampicillin, 100 μg/mL
  Growth temperature: 37°C
  Growth strain: DH5alpha
  Copy number: Unknown
Gene/Insert
  Gene/Insert name: MKLP1 (alt name: mitotic kinesin-like protein)
  Species: H. sapiens (human)
  Insert size (bp): 3606
  Entrez Gene: KIF23 (a.k.a. CDA3, CDAIII, CDAN3, CDAN3A, CHO1, KNSL5, MKLP-1, MKLP1)
  Promoter: CMV IE94
  Tag / fusion protein: mKate (N terminal on insert)
  Cloning method: Gibson Cloning
  Sequencing primers: 5′ SP6; 3′ T3
Resource information
  A portion of this plasmid was derived from a plasmid made by: Addgene plasmid 26742 and the MKLP1 gene was a gift from the Doxsey lab at the University of Massachusetts Medical School.
Terms and licenses: Academic/Nonprofit Terms; Industry Terms: Not Available to Industry
How to cite: pCS2-mKate-MKLP1 was a gift from Heidi Hehnly (Addgene plasmid # 140570 ; http://n2t.net/addgene:140570 ; RRID:Addgene_140570)
